Addgene plasmid #36900: WDR5
Purpose: Bacterial expression for structure determination; may not be full ORF
Depositing lab: Cheryl Arrowsmith. Depositing organization: University of Toronto.
Backbone
  Vector backbone: pET28-MHL (Addgene plasmid 26096)
  Backbone manufacturer: SGC
  Backbone size w/o insert (bp): 7325
  Total vector size (bp): 8258
  Vector type: Bacterial Expression
Growth in bacteria
  Bacterial resistance: Kanamycin, 50 μg/mL
  Growth temperature: 37°C
  Growth strain: DH5alpha
  Copy number: High Copy
Gene/Insert
  Gene/Insert name: WDR5 (alt names: WDR5_03_F133L; WD repeat domain 5; BIG-3, SWD3)
  Species: H. sapiens (human)
  Insert size (bp): 933
  Mutation: mutation version of plasmid #60121 3UR4
  Entrez Gene: WDR5 (a.k.a. BIG-3, BIG3, CFAP89, SWD3)
  Tag / fusion protein: His tag with TEV cleavage (N terminal on insert)
  Cloning method: Ligation Independent Cloning
  Sequencing primers: 5′ T7; 3′ T7-term
Terms and licenses: Academic/Nonprofit Terms; Industry Terms: Not Available to Industry
Depositor comments: PDB: 3UR4. http://www.thesgc.org/structures/3UR4/
How to cite: WDR5 was a gift from Cheryl Arrowsmith (Addgene plasmid # 36900 ; http://n2t.net/addgene:36900 ; RRID:Addgene_36900)
