[The description below was written by a language model from this plasmid's Addgene catalogue record.]
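Description:
WDR5 is a bacterial expression plasmid built on the pET28-MHL backbone, a pET28-derived vector from a structural genomics consortium, designed to produce recombinant protein in E. coli for structure determination. It is selected with kanamycin and is recorded as high copy. No feature table accompanies the record, so the origin of replication and the promoter are not explicitly stated. The use of T7 and T7-terminator sequencing primers is consistent with the T7 promoter/terminator expression cassette typical of pET vectors, which requires a host supplying T7 RNA polymerase for expression.

The insert is a 933 bp fragment of human WDR5 (WD repeat domain 5, also known as BIG-3 or SWD3), introduced by ligation-independent cloning to give a total recorded size of about 8.3 kb. The record cautions that the insert may not be the full open reading frame, as is common for constructs trimmed to a crystallisable domain. The protein carries an N-terminal His tag followed by a TEV protease cleavage site, allowing immobilised-metal affinity purification and then removal of the tag.

The mutation field describes the plasmid only as a mutant version of a related WDR5 construct from the same collection. One alternative insert name includes "F133L", suggesting a phenylalanine-to-leucine substitution at residue 133, although the record does not spell this out. The depositor comments link the plasmid to a deposited crystal structure, in keeping with its stated purpose of producing WDR5 protein for structural work.
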