>Addgene plasmid #36900 | WDR5 | depositor partial sequence | sequence record 46130 | insert
ACTCAGAGCAAGCCTACACCTGTGAAGCCAAACTATGCTCTAAAGTTCACCCTTGCTGGCCACACCAAAG
CAGTGTCCTCCGTGAAATTCAGCCCGAATGGAGAGTGGCTGGCAAGTTCATCTGCTGATAAACTTATTAA
AATTTGGGGCGCGTATGATGGGAAATTTGAGAAAACCATATCTGGTCACAAGCTGGGAATATCCGATGTA
GCCTGGTCGTCAGATTCTAACCTTCTTGTTTCTGCCTCAGATGACAAAACCTTGAAGATATGGGACGTGA
GCTCGGGCAAGTGTCTGAAAACCCTGAAGGGACACAGTAATTATGTCCTGTGCTGCAACTTCAATCCCCA
GTCCAACCTTATTGTCTCAGGATCCTTTGACGAAAGCGTGAGGATATGGGATGTGAAAACAGGGAAGTGC
CTCAAGACTTTGCCAGCTCACTCGGATCCAGTCTCGGCCGTTCATTTTAATCGTGATGGATCCTTGATAG
TTTCAAGTAGCTATGATGGTCTCTGTCGCATCTGGGACACCGCCTCGGGCCAGTGCCTGAAGACGCTCAT
CGATGACGACAACCCCCCCGTGTCTTTTGTGAAGTTCTCCCCGAACGGCAAATACATCCTGGCCGCCACG
CTGGACAACACTCTGAAGCTCTGGGACTACAGCAAGGGGAAGTGCCTGAAGACGTACACTGGCCACAAGA
ATGAGAAATACTGCATATTTGCCAATTTCTCTGTTACTGGTGGGAAGTGGATTGTGTCTGGCTCAGAGGA
TAACCTTGTTTACATCTGGAACCTTCAGACGAAAGAGATTGTACAGAAACTACAAGGCCACACAGATGTC
GTGATCTCAACAGCTTGTCACCCAACAGAAAACATCATCGCCTCTGCTGCGCTAGAAAATGACAAAACAA
TTAAACTGTGGAAGAGTGACTGC
