>Addgene plasmid #36900 | WDR5 | addgene partial sequence | sequence record 46781 | T7 5'-TAATACGACTCACTATAGGG-3'
CTGAATATTTTGTTTACTTTAGAAGGAGATATACCATGCATCATCATCATCATCACAGCAGCGGCAGAGA
AAACTTGTATTTCCAGGGCACTCAGAGCAAGCCTACACCTGTGAAGCCAAACTATGCTCTAAAGTTCACC
CTTGCTGGCCACACCAAAGCAGTGTCCTCCGTGAAATTCAGCCCGAATGGAGAGTGGCTGGCAAGTTCAT
CTGCTGATAAACTTATTAAAATTTGGGGCGCGTATGATGGGAAATTTGAGAAAACCATATCTGGTCACAA
GCTGGGAATATCCGATGTAGCCTGGTCGTCAGATTCTAACCTTCTTGTTTCTGCCTCAGATGACAAAACC
TTGAAGATATGGGACGTGAGCTCGGGCAAGTGTCTGAAAACCCTGAAGGGACACAGTAATTATGTCCTGT
GCTGCAACTTCAATCCCCAGTCCAACCTTATTGTCTCAGGATCCTTTGACGAAAGCGTGAGGATATGGGA
TGTGAAAACAGGGAAGTGCCTCAAGACTTTGCCAGCTCACTCGGATCCAGTCTCGGCCGTTCATTTTAAT
CGTGATGGATCCTTGATAGTTTCAAGTAGCTATGATGGTCTCTGTCGCATCTGGGACACCGCCTCGGGCC
AGTGCCTGAAGACGCTCATCGATGACGACAACCCCCCCGTGTCTTTTGTGAAGTTCTCCCCGAACGGCAA
ATACATCCTGGCCGCCACGCTGGACAACACTCTGAAGCTCTGGGACTACAGCAAGGGGAAGTGCCTGAAG
ACGTACACTGGCCACAAGAATGAGAAATACTGCATATTTGCCAATTTCTCTGTTACTGGTGGGAAGTGGA
ATTGTGTCTGGCTCAGAGGAAAAACCTTGTTTACATCTGGGAACCTTCAGACGAAAGAGATT
