>Addgene plasmid #36900 | WDR5 | addgene partial sequence | sequence record 47355 | T7-term
GTTAGCAGCCGGATCTCAGTGGTGGTGGTGGTGGTGCTCGAGTGCGGCCGCAAGCTTCGTCATCAGCAGT
CACTCTTCCACAGTTTAATTGTTTTGTCATTTTCTAGCGCAGCAGAGGCGATGATGTTTTCTGTTGGGTG
ACAAGCTGTTGAGATCACGACATCTGTGTGGCCTTGTAGTTTCTGTACAATCTCTTTCGTCTGAAGGTTC
CAGATGTAAACAAGGTTATCCTCTGAGCCAGACACAATCCACTTCCCACCAGTAACAGAGAAATTGGCAA
ATATGCAGTATTTCTCATTCTTGTGGCCAGTGTACGTCTTCAGGCACTTCCCCTTGCTGTAGTCCCAGAG
CTTCAGAGTGTTGTCCAGCGTGGCGGCCAGGATGTATTTGCCGTTCGGGGAGAACTTCACAAAAGACACG
GGGGGGTTGTCGTCATCGATGAGCGTCTTCAGGCACTGGCCCGAGGCGGTGTCCCAGATGCGACAGAGAC
CATCATAGCTACTTGAAACTATCAAGGATCCATCACGATTAAAATGAACGGCCGAGACTGGATCCGAGTG
AGCTGGCAAAGTCTTGAGGCACTTCCCTGTTTTCACATCCCATATCCTCACGCTTTCGTCAAAGGATCCT
GAGACAATAAGGTTGGACTGGGGATTGAAGTTGCAGCACAGGACATAATTACTGTGTCCCTTCAGGGTTT
TCAGACACTTGCCCGAGCTCACGTCCCATATCTTCAAGGTTTTGTCATCTGAGGCAGAAACAAGAAGGTT
AGAATCTGACGACCAGGCTACATCGGATATTCCCAGCTTGTGACCAGATATGGTTTTCTCAAATTTCCCA
TCATACGCGCCCCAAATTTTAATAAGTTTATCAGCAGATGAACTTGCCAG
